Addgene plasmid #144483: TFORF3007
Purpose: Lentiviral vector for overexpressing transcription factor ORFs with unique 24-bp barcodes. Barcodes facilitate identification of transcription factors in pooled screens.
Depositing lab: Feng Zhang. Depositing organization: Broad Institute. Publication: A transcription factor atlas of directed differentiation. Joung J, Ma S, Tay T, Geiger-Schuller KR, Kirchgatterer PC, Verdine VK, Guo B, Arias-Garcia MA, Allen WE, Singh A, Kuksenko O, Abudayyeh OO, Gootenberg JS, Fu Z, Macrae RK, Buenrostro JD, Regev A, Zhang F. Cell. 2023 Jan 5;186(1):209-229.e26. doi: 10.1016/j.cell.2022.11.026. PubMed 36608654.
Backbone
  Vector backbone: pLX_TRC317
  Backbone manufacturer: Broad Institute Genetic Perturbation Platform
  Backbone size w/o insert (bp): 8264
  Vector type: Mammalian Expression, Lentiviral
  Selectable markers: Puromycin
Growth in bacteria
  Bacterial resistance: Ampicillin, 100 μg/mL
  Growth temperature: 37°C
  Growth strain: NEB Stable
  Copy number: High Copy
Gene/Insert
  Gene/Insert name: SMAD1
  Species: H. sapiens (human)
  Insert size (bp): 1601
  Entrez Gene: SMAD1 (a.k.a. BSP-1, BSP1, JV4-1, JV41, MADH1, MADR1)
  Promoter: EF1a
  Tag / fusion protein: V5 (C terminal on insert)
  Cloning method: Gateway Cloning
  Sequencing primers: 5′ GGGTGGAGACTGAAGTTAGGCCAG; 3′ CACATAGCGTAAAAGGAGCAACATAG
Resource information
  A portion of this plasmid was derived from a plasmid made by: Broad Institute Genetic Perturbation Platform
Terms and licenses: Academic/Nonprofit Terms; Industry Terms: Not Available to Industry
Depositor comments: NM_005900.2 Please test multiple small colonies in case of plasmid recombination. To make this collection available in a timely manner, a portion of this collection was not fully sequenced by Addgene. If an Addgene verified full plasmid sequence is not available, please contact us prior to placing an order to request the full sequence.
How to cite: TFORF3007 was a gift from Feng Zhang (Addgene plasmid # 144483 ; http://n2t.net/addgene:144483 ; RRID:Addgene_144483)
