[The description below was written by a language model from this plasmid's Addgene catalogue record and pLannotate feature annotations shown in this document.]
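Description:
TFORF3007 is a third-generation-style, self-inactivating lentiviral expression plasmid built on the pLX_TRC317 backbone, carrying the human SMAD1 open reading frame as one member of a barcoded transcription factor ORF collection. In bacteria it is maintained through a high-copy ColE1/pUC origin and an ampicillin resistance gene. An f1 origin and remnants of a lac/T7/T3 cloning region are also present. The depositor notes that the plasmid can recombine, as is common for LTR-containing vectors.

The viral portion begins with an RSV promoter fused to a truncated HIV-1 5' LTR, which drives production of the genomic RNA in packaging cells. It is followed by the Ψ packaging signal with a partial gag sequence, the Rev response element for nuclear export, and a cPPT/CTS element. The genome ends in a ΔU3 3' LTR that inactivates the LTR promoter after integration, with an SV40 polyadenylation signal downstream.

Two expression units sit between the LTRs. An SV40 early promoter drives puromycin N-acetyltransferase for selection of transduced mammalian cells. The EF-1α promoter drives SMAD1, a BMP-activated receptor-regulated SMAD. The ORF was inserted by Gateway cloning, is flanked by attB1 and attB2 sites, and is followed by a C-terminal V5 epitope tag for detection. A WPRE downstream enhances transcript expression.

The record describes a unique 24-bp barcode that identifies the ORF, but the feature table does not annotate it. A short U6 promoter fragment is annotated between the V5 tag and the WPRE, and the record does not explain its role. The vector is intended for SMAD1 overexpression, individually or in pooled screens where barcodes reveal which transcription factors drive a phenotype such as directed differentiation.
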