Features (pLannotate 1.2.2; 34 found; start..end, strand, type, name):
      5..231     +  promoter       RSV promoter: Rous sarcoma virus enhancer/promoter
    232..412     +  LTR            5' LTR (truncated): truncated 5' long terminal repeat (LTR) from HIV-1
    459..584     +  misc_feature   HIV-1 Ψ: packaging signal of human immunodeficiency virus type 1
    568..931     +  CDS            HIV-1 gag (fragment): gag protein from human immunodeficiency virus 1; gag
   1077..1310    +  misc_feature   RRE: The Rev response element (RRE) of HIV-1 allows for Rev-dependent mRNA export from the nucleus to the cytoplasm.
   1687..1713    +  CDS            Rev (fragment): human immunodeficiency virus 1 (HIV-1) Rev protein; rev; enhances nuclear export of unspliced and incompletely spliced viral mRNAs
   1720..1743    +  promoter       SV40 promoter (fragment): SV40 early promoter
   1744..1815    +  promoter       SV40 promoter (fragment): SV40 enhancer and early promoter
   1839..1974    +  rep_origin     SV40 ori: SV40 origin of replication
   2020..2616    +  CDS            PuroR (fragment): puromycin N-acetyltransferase; pac from Streptomyces; confers resistance to puromycin
   2665..2782    +  misc_feature   cPPT/CTS: central polypurine tract and central termination sequence of HIV-1
   2847..2913    +  CDS            small t antigen (fragment): SV40 (simian virus 40) small t antigen
   2920..4098    +  promoter       EF-1α promoter: strong constitutive promoter for human elongation factor EF-1α
   4119..4136    +  protein_bind   attB1 (fragment): mutant version of attB; core recombination site for the Gateway® BP reaction BP Clonase™
   4142..5536    +  CDS            SMAD1: SMAD1_HUMAN - Also known as BSP1, MADH1, MADR1. Experimental evidence at protein level: Swiss-Prot protein existence level 1. Transcriptional modulator activated by BMP (bone morphogenetic proteins) type 1 receptor kinase. SMAD1 is a receptor- regulated SMAD (R-SMAD). SMAD1/OAZ1/PSMB4 complex mediates the degradation of the CREBBP/EP300 repressor SNIP1. May act synergistically with SMAD4 and YY1 in bone morphogenetic protein (BMP)- mediated cardiac-specific gene expression. From Homo sapiens (Human).
   5538..5562    -  protein_bind   attB2: mutant version of attB; recombination site for the Gateway® BP reaction BP Clonase™
   5570..5611    +  CDS            V5 tag: epitope tag from simian virus 5
   5627..5680    +  promoter       U6 promoter (fragment): RNA polymerase III promoter for human U6 snRNA
   5722..6310    +  misc_feature   WPRE: woodchuck hepatitis virus posttranscriptional regulatory element
   6361..6380    +  misc_feature   cPPT/CTS (fragment): central polypurine tract and central termination sequence of HIV-1
   6382..6615    +  LTR            3' LTR (ΔU3): self-inactivating 3' long terminal repeat (LTR) from HIV-1
   6693..6814    +  polyA_signal   SV40 poly(A) signal: SV40 polyadenylation signal
   6854..6989    +  rep_origin     SV40 ori: SV40 origin of replication
   7010..7028    -  promoter       T7 promoter: promoter for bacteriophage T7 RNA polymerase
   7036..7191    +  CDS            lacZα (fragment): LacZα fragment of β-galactosidase; lacZ fragment
   7196..7624    +  rep_origin     f1 ori (sequence partly withheld): f1 bacteriophage origin of replication; arrow indicates direction of (+) strand synthesis
   7677..7781    +  promoter       AmpR promoter: bla
   7782..8642    +  CDS            AmpR: β-lactamase; bla; confers resistance to ampicillin, carbenicillin, and related antibiotics
   8813..9401    +  rep_origin     ori: high-copy-number ColE1/pMB1/pBR322/pUC origin of replication
   9584..9676    +  CDS            lacI (fragment): lac repressor; lacI; The lac repressor binds to the lac operator to inhibit transcription in E. coli. This inhibition can be relieved by adding lactose or isopropyl-β-D-thiogalactopyranoside (IPTG).
   9689..9710    +  protein_bind   CAP binding site: CAP binding activates transcription in the presence of cAMP. E. coli catabolite activator protein
   9725..9755    +  promoter       lac promoter: promoter for the E. coli lac operon
   9763..9779    +  protein_bind   lac operator: The lac repressor binds to the lac operator to inhibit transcription in E. coli. This inhibition can be relieved by adding lactose or isopropyl-β-D-thiogalactopyranoside (IPTG). lac repressor encoded by lacI
   9824..9842    +  promoter       T3 promoter: promoter for bacteriophage T3 RNA polymerase
>Addgene plasmid #144483 | TFORF3007 | addgene full sequence | sequence record 407358 | Addgene NGS Result
TTAATGTAGTCTTATGCAATACTCTTGTAGTCTTGCAACATGGTAACGATGAGTTAGCAACATGCCTTAC
AAGGAGAGAAAAAGCACCGTGCATGCCGATTGGTGGAAGTAAGGTGGTACGATCGTGCCTTATTAGGAAG
GCAACAGACGGGTCTGACATGGATTGGACGAACCACTGAATTGCCGCATTGCAGAGATATTGTATTTAAG
TGCCTAGCTCGATACATAAACGGGTCTCTCTGGTTAGACCAGATCTGAGCCTGGGAGCTCTCTGGCTAAC
TAGGGAACCCACTGCTTAAGCCTCAATAAAGCTTGCCTTGAGTGCTTCAAGTAGTGTGTGCCCGTCTGTT
GTGTGACTCTGGTAACTAGAGATCCCTCAGACCCTTTTAGTCAGTGTGGAAAATCTCTAGCAGTGGCGCC
CGAACAGGGACTTGAAAGCGAAAGGGAAACCAGAGGAGCTCTCTCGACGCAGGACTCGGCTTGCTGAAGC
GCGCACGGCAAGAGGCGAGGGGCGGCGACTGGTGAGTACGCCAAAAATTTTGACTAGCGGAGGCTAGAAG
GAGAGAGATGGGTGCGAGAGCGTCAGTATTAAGCGGGGGAGAATTAGATCGCGATGGGAAAAAATTCGGT
TAAGGCCAGGGGGAAAGAAAAAATATAAATTAAAACATATAGTATGGGCAAGCAGGGAGCTAGAACGATT
CGCAGTTAATCCTGGCCTGTTAGAAACATCAGAAGGCTGTAGACAAATACTGGGACAGCTACAACCATCC
CTTCAGACAGGATCAGAAGAACTTAGATCATTATATAATACAGTAGCAACCCTCTATTGTGTGCATCAAA
GGATAGAGATAAAAGACACCAAGGAAGCTTTAGACAAGATAGAGGAAGAGCAAAACAAAAGTAAGACCAC
CGCACAGCAAGCGGCCGCTGATCTTCAGACCTGGAGGAGGAGATATGAGGGACAATTGGAGAAGTGAATT
ATATAAATATAAAGTAGTAAAAATTGAACCATTAGGAGTAGCACCCACCAAGGCAAAGAGAAGAGTGGTG
CAGAGAGAAAAAAGAGCAGTGGGAATAGGAGCTTTGTTCCTTGGGTTCTTGGGAGCAGCAGGAAGCACTA
TGGGCGCAGCGTCAATGACGCTGACGGTACAGGCCAGACAATTATTGTCTGGTATAGTGCAGCAGCAGAA
CAATTTGCTGAGGGCTATTGAGGCGCAACAGCATCTGTTGCAACTCACAGTCTGGGGCATCAAGCAGCTC
CAGGCAAGAATCCTGGCTGTGGAAAGATACCTAAAGGATCAACAGCTCCTGGGGATTTGGGGTTGCTCTG
GAAAACTCATTTGCACCACTGCTGTGCCTTGGAATGCTAGTTGGAGTAATAAATCTCTGGAACAGATTTG
GAATCACACGACCTGGATGGAGTGGGACAGAGAAATTAACAATTACACAAGCTTAATACACTCCTTAATT
GAAGAATCGCAAAACCAGCAAGAAAAGAATGAACAAGAATTATTGGAATTAGATAAATGGGCAAGTTTGT
GGAATTGGTTTAACATAACAAATTGGCTGTGGTATATAAAATTATTCATAATGATAGTAGGAGGCTTGGT
AGGTTTAAGAATAGTTTTTGCTGTACTTTCTATAGTGAATAGAGTTAGGCAGGGATATTCACCATTATCG
TTTCAGACCCACCTCCCAACCCCGAGGGGACCCATGCATTGCATCTCAATTAGTCAGCAACCAGGTGTGG
AAAGTCCCCAGGCTCCCCAGCAGGCAGAAGTATGCAAAGCATGCGTCTCAATTAGTCAGCAACCATAGTC
CCGCCCCTAACTCCGCCCATCCCGCCCCTAACTCCGCCCAGTTCCGCCCATTCTCCGCCCCATGGCTGAC
TAATTTTTTTTATTTATGCAGAGGCCGAGGCCGCCTCGGCCTCTGAGCTATTCCAGAAGTAGTGAGGAGG
CTTTTTTGGAGGCCTAGGCTTTTGCAAAAAGCTTTCTAGAGGTACCACCGGAGCTTACCATGACCGAGTA
CAAGCCCACGGTGCGCCTCGCCACCCGCGACGACGTCCCCAGGGCCGTACGCACCCTCGCCGCCGCGTTC
GCCGACTACCCCGCCACGCGCCACACCGTCGATCCGGACCGCCACATCGAGCGGGTCACCGAGCTGCAAG
AACTCTTCCTCACGCGCGTCGGGCTCGACATCGGCAAGGTGTGGGTCGCGGACGACGGCGCCGCCGTGGC
GGTCTGGACCACGCCGGAGAGCGTCGAAGCGGGGGCGGTGTTCGCCGAGATCGGCCCGCGCATGGCCGAG
TTGAGCGGTTCCCGGCTGGCCGCGCAGCAACAGATGGAAGGCCTCCTGGCGCCGCACCGGCCCAAGGAGC
CCGCGTGGTTCCTGGCCACCGTCGGCGTCTCGCCCGACCACCAGGGCAAGGGTCTGGGCAGCGCCGTCGT
GCTCCCCGGAGTGGAGGCGGCCGAGCGCGCCGGGGTGCCCGCCTTCCTGGAGACCTCCGCGCCCCGCAAC
CTCCCCTTCTACGAGCGGCTCGGCTTCACCGTCACCGCCGACGTCGAGGTGCCCGAAGGACCGCGCACCT
GGTGCATGACCCGCAAGCCCGGTGCCAGTTAACGAATTCTAGATCTTGAGACAAATGGCAGTATTCATCC
ACAATTTTAAAAGAAAAGGGGGGATTGGGGGGTACAGTGCAGGGGAAAGAATAGTAGACATAATAGCAAC
AGACATACAAACTAAAGAATTACAAAAACAAATTACAAAAATTCAAAATTTTCGGGTTTATTACAGGGAC
AGCAGAGATCCACTTTGGCGCCGGCTCGAGGCCTGCAGGTGCAAAGATGGATAAAGTTTTAAACAGAGAG
GAATCTTTGCAGCTAATGGACCTTCTAGGTCTTGAAAGGAGTGGGAATTGGCTCCGGTGCCCGTCAGTGG
GCAGAGCGCACATCGCCCACAGTCCCCGAGAAGTTGGGGGGAGGGGTCGGCAATTGAACCGGTGCCTAGA
GAAGGTGGCGCGGGGTAAACTGGGAAAGTGATGTCGTGTACTGGCTCCGCCTTTTTCCCGAGGGTGGGGG
AGAACCGTATATAAGTGCAGTAGTCGCCGTGAACGTTCTTTTTCGCAACGGGTTTGCCGCCAGAACACAG
GTAAGTGCCGTGTGTGGTTCCCGCGGGCCTGGCCTCTTTACGGGTTATGGCCCTTGCGTGCCTTGAATTA
CTTCCACCTGGCTGCAGTACGTGATTCTTGATCCCGAGCTTCGGGTTGGAAGTGGGTGGGAGAGTTCGAG
GCCTTGCGCTTAAGGAGCCCCTTCGCCTCGTGCTTGAGTTGAGGCCTGGCCTGGGCGCTGGGGCCGCCGC
GTGCGAATCTGGTGGCACCTTCGCGCCTGTCTCGCTGCTTTCGATAAGTCTCTAGCCATTTAAAATTTTT
GATGACCTGCTGCGACGCTTTTTTTCTGGCAAGATAGTCTTGTAAATGCGGGCCAAGATCTGCACACTGG
TATTTCGGTTTTTGGGGCCGCGGGCGGCGACGGGGCCCGTGCGTCCCAGCGCACATGTTCGGCGAGGCGG
GGCCTGCGAGCGCGGCCACCGAGAATCGGACGGGGGTAGTCTCAAGCTGGCCGGCCTGCTCTGGTGCCTG
GCCTCGCGCCGCCGTGTATCGCCCCGCCCTGGGCGGCAAGGCTGGCCCGGTCGGCACCAGTTGCGTGAGC
GGAAAGATGGCCGCTTCCCGGCCCTGCTGCAGGGAGCTCAAAATGGAGGACGCGGCGCTCGGGAGAGCGG
GCGGGTGAGTCACCCACACAAAGGAAAAGGGCCTTTCCGTCCTCAGCCGTCGCTTCATGTGACTCCACGG
AGTACCGGGCGCCGTCCAGGCACCTCGATTAGTTCTCGAGCTTTTGGAGTACGTCGTCTTTAGGTTGGGG
GGAGGGGTTTTATGCGATGGAGTTTCCCCACACTGAGTGGGTGGAGACTGAAGTTAGGCCAGCTTGGCAC
TTGATGTAATTCTCCTTGGAATTTGCCCTTTTTGAGTTTGGATCTTGGTTCATTCTCAAGCCTCAGACAG
TGGTTCAAAGTTTTTTTCTTCCATTTCAGGTGTCGTGAGGCTAGCATCGATTGATCAACAAGTTTGTACA
AAAAAGTTGGCATGAATGTGACAAGTTTATTTTCCTTTACAAGTCCAGCTGTGAAGAGACTTCTTGGGTG
GAAACAGGGCGATGAAGAAGAAAAATGGGCAGAGAAAGCTGTTGATGCTTTGGTGAAAAAACTGAAGAAA
AAGAAAGGTGCCATGGAGGAACTGGAAAAGGCCTTGAGCTGCCCAGGGCAACCGAGTAACTGTGTCACCA
TTCCCCGCTCTCTGGATGGCAGGCTGCAAGTCTCCCACCGGAAGGGACTGCCTCATGTCATTTACTGCCG
TGTGTGGCGCTGGCCCGATCTTCAGAGCCACCATGAACTAAAACCACTGGAATGCTGTGAGTTTCCTTTT
GGTTCCAAGCAGAAGGAGGTCTGCATCAATCCCTACCACTATAAGAGAGTAGAAAGCCCTGTACTTCCTC
CTGTGCTGGTTCCAAGACACAGCGAATATAATCCTCAGCACAGCCTCTTAGCTCAGTTCCGTAACTTAGG
ACAAAATGAGCCTCACATGCCACTCAACGCCACTTTTCCAGATTCTTTCCAGCAACCCAACAGCCACCCG
TTTCCTCACTCTCCCAATAGCAGTTACCCAAACTCTCCTGGGAGCAGCAGCAGCACCTACCCTCACTCTC
CCACCAGCTCAGACCCAGGAAGCCCTTTCCAGATGCCAGCTGATACGCCCCCACCTGCTTACCTGCCTCC
TGAAGACCCCATGACCCAGGATGGCTCTCAGCCGATGGACACAAACATGATGGCGCCTCCCCTGCCCTCA
GAAATCAACAGAGGAGATGTTCAGGCGGTTGCTTATGAGGAACCAAAACACTGGTGCTCTATTGTCTACT
ATGAGCTCAACAATCGTGTGGGTGAAGCGTTCCATGCCTCCTCCACAAGTGTGTTGGTGGATGGTTTCAC
TGATCCTTCCAACAATAAGAACCGTTTCTGCCTTGGGCTGCTCTCCAATGTTAACCGGAATTCCACTATT
GAAAACACCAGGCGGCATATTGGAAAAGGAGTTCATCTTTATTATGTTGGAGGGGAGGTGTATGCCGAAT
GCCTTAGTGACAGTAGCATCTTTGTGCAAAGTCGGAACTGCAACTACCATCATGGATTTCATCCTACTAC
TGTTTGCAAGATCCCTAGTGGGTGTAGTCTGAAAATTTTTAACAACCAAGAATTTGCTCAGTTATTGGCA
CAGTCTGTGAACCATGGATTTGAGACAGTCTATGAGCTTACAAAAATGTGTACTATACGTATGAGCTTTG
TGAAGGGCTGGGGAGCAGAATACCACCGCCAGGATGTTACTAGCACCCCCTGCTGGATTGAGATACATCT
GCACGGCCCCCTCCAGTGGCTGGATAAAGTTCTTACTCAAATGGGTTCACCTCATAATCCTATTTCATCT
GTATCTTACCCAACTTTCTTGTACAAAGTGGTTGATATCGGTAAGCCTATCCCTAACCCTCTCCTCGGTC
TCGATTCTACGTAGTAATGAACTAGTCCGTAACTTGAAAGTATTTCGATTTCTTGGCTTTATATATCTTG
TGGAAAGGACGAAGTTCCTACGCTAATACATGCCTTACGCGTTAAGTCGACAATCAACCTCTGGATTACA
AAATTTGTGAAAGATTGACTGGTATTCTTAACTATGTTGCTCCTTTTACGCTATGTGGATACGCTGCTTT
AATGCCTTTGTATCATGCTATTGCTTCCCGTATGGCTTTCATTTTCTCCTCCTTGTATAAATCCTGGTTG
CTGTCTCTTTATGAGGAGTTGTGGCCCGTTGTCAGGCAACGTGGCGTGGTGTGCACTGTGTTTGCTGACG
CAACCCCCACTGGTTGGGGCATTGCCACCACCTGTCAGCTCCTTTCCGGGACTTTCGCTTTCCCCCTCCC
TATTGCCACGGCGGAACTCATCGCCGCCTGCCTTGCCCGCTGCTGGACAGGGGCTCGGCTGTTGGGCACT
GACAATTCCGTGGTGTTGTCGGGGAAATCATCGTCCTTTCCTTGGCTGCTCGCCTGTGTTGCCACCTGGA
TTCTGCGCGGGACGTCCTTCTGCTACGTCCCTTCGGCCCTCAATCCAGCGGACCTTCCTTCCCGCGGCCT
GCTGCCGGCTCTGCGGCCTCTTCCGCGTCTTCGCCTTCGCCCTCAGACGAGTCGGATCTCCCTTTGGGCC
GCCTCCCCGCGTCGACTTTAAGACCAATGACTTACAAGGCAGCTGTAGATCTTAGCCACTTTTTAAAAGA
AAAGGGGGGACTGGAAGGGCTAATTCACTCCCAACGAAGACAAGATCTGCTTTTTGCTTGTACTGGGTCT
CTCTGGTTAGACCAGATCTGAGCCTGGGAGCTCTCTGGCTAACTAGGGAACCCACTGCTTAAGCCTCAAT
AAAGCTTGCCTTGAGTGCTTCAAGTAGTGTGTGCCCGTCTGTTGTGTGACTCTGGTAACTAGAGATCCCT
CAGACCCTTTTAGTCAGTGTGGAAAATCTCTAGCAGTACGTATAGTAGTTCATGTCATCTTATTATTCAG
TATTTATAACTTGCAAAGAAATGAATATCAGAGAGTGAGAGGAACTTGTTTATTGCAGCTTATAATGGTT
ACAAATAAAGCAATAGCATCACAAATTTCACAAATAAAGCATTTTTTTCACTGCATTCTAGTTGTGGTTT
GTCCAAACTCATCAATGTATCTTATCATGTCTGGCTCTAGCTATCCCGCCCCTAACTCCGCCCATCCCGC
CCCTAACTCCGCCCAGTTCCGCCCATTCTCCGCCCCATGGCTGACTAATTTTTTTTATTTATGCAGAGGC
CGAGGCCGCCTCGGCCTCTGAGCTATTCCAGAAGTAGTGAGGAGGCTTTTTTGGAGGCCTAGGGACGTAC
CCAATTCGCCCTATAGTGAGTCGTATTACGCGCGCTCACTGGCCGTCGTTTTACAACGTCGTGACTGGGA
AAACCCTGGCGTTACCCAACTTAATCGCCTTGCAGCACATCCCCCTTTCGCCAGCTGGCGTAATAGCGAA
GAGGCCCGCACCGATCGCCCTTCCCAACAGTTGCGCAGCCTGAATGGCGAATGGG
[124 nt withheld, positions 7196-7319]
C
[91 nt withheld, positions 7321-7411]
A
[49 nt withheld, positions 7413-7461]
CCTTTGACGTTGGAGTCCACGTTCTTT
[37 nt withheld, positions 7489-7525]
ACCCTATCTCGGTCTATTCTTTTGATTTATAAGGGATTTTGCCGATTTCGGCCTATTGGTTAAAAAATGA
GCTGATTTAACAAAAATTTAACGCGAATTTTAACAAAATATTAACGCTTACAATTTAGGTGGCACTTTTC
GGGGAAATGTGCGCGGAACCCCTATTTGTTTATTTTTCTAAATACATTCAAATATGTATCCGCTCATGAG
ACAATAACCCTGATAAATGCTTCAATAATATTGAAAAAGGAAGAGTATGAGTATTCAACATTTCCGTGTC
GCCCTTATTCCCTTTTTTGCGGCATTTTGCCTTCCTGTTTTTGCTCACCCAGAAACGCTGGTGAAAGTAA
AAGATGCTGAAGATCAGTTGGGTGCACGAGTGGGTTACATCGAACTGGATCTCAACAGCGGTAAGATCCT
TGAGAGTTTTCGCCCCGAAGAACGTTTTCCAATGATGAGCACTTTTAAAGTTCTGCTATGTGGCGCGGTA
TTATCCCGTATTGACGCCGGGCAAGAGCAACTCGGTCGCCGCATACACTATTCTCAGAATGACTTGGTTG
AGTACTCACCAGTCACAGAAAAGCATCTTACGGATGGCATGACAGTAAGAGAATTATGCAGTGCTGCCAT
AACCATGAGTGATAACACTGCGGCCAACTTACTTCTGACAACGATCGGAGGACCGAAGGAGCTAACCGCT
TTTTTGCACAACATGGGGGATCATGTAACTCGCCTTGATCGTTGGGAACCGGAGCTGAATGAAGCCATAC
CAAACGACGAGCGTGACACCACGATGCCTGTAGCAATGGCAACAACGTTGCGCAAACTATTAACTGGCGA
ACTACTTACTCTAGCTTCCCGGCAACAATTAATAGACTGGATGGAGGCGGATAAAGTTGCAGGACCACTT
CTGCGCTCGGCCCTTCCGGCTGGCTGGTTTATTGCTGATAAATCTGGAGCCGGTGAGCGTGGGTCTCGCG
GTATCATTGCAGCACTGGGGCCAGATGGTAAGCCCTCCCGTATCGTAGTTATCTACACGACGGGGAGTCA
GGCAACTATGGATGAACGAAATAGACAGATCGCTGAGATAGGTGCCTCACTGATTAAGCATTGGTAACTG
TCAGACCAAGTTTACTCATATATACTTTAGATTGATTTAAAACTTCATTTTTAATTTAAAAGGATCTAGG
TGAAGATCCTTTTTGATAATCTCATGACCAAAATCCCTTAACGTGAGTTTTCGTTCCACTGAGCGTCAGA
CCCCGTAGAAAAGATCAAAGGATCTTCTTGAGATCCTTTTTTTCTGCGCGTAATCTGCTGCTTGCAAACA
AAAAAACCACCGCTACCAGCGGTGGTTTGTTTGCCGGATCAAGAGCTACCAACTCTTTTTCCGAAGGTAA
CTGGCTTCAGCAGAGCGCAGATACCAAATACTGTTCTTCTAGTGTAGCCGTAGTTAGGCCACCACTTCAA
GAACTCTGTAGCACCGCCTACATACCTCGCTCTGCTAATCCTGTTACCAGTGGCTGCTGCCAGTGGCGAT
AAGTCGTGTCTTACCGGGTTGGACTCAAGACGATAGTTACCGGATAAGGCGCAGCGGTCGGGCTGAACGG
GGGGTTCGTGCACACAGCCCAGCTTGGAGCGAACGACCTACACCGAACTGAGATACCTACAGCGTGAGCT
ATGAGAAAGCGCCACGCTTCCCGAAGGGAGAAAGGCGGACAGGTATCCGGTAAGCGGCAGGGTCGGAACA
GGAGAGCGCACGAGGGAGCTTCCAGGGGGAAACGCCTGGTATCTTTATAGTCCTGTCGGGTTTCGCCACC
TCTGACTTGAGCGTCGATTTTTGTGATGCTCGTCAGGGGGGCGGAGCCTATGGAAAAACGCCAGCAACGC
GGCCTTTTTACGGTTCCTGGCCTTTTGCTGGCCTTTTGCTCACATGTTCTTTCCTGCGTTATCCCCTGAT
TCTGTGGATAACCGTATTACCGCCTTTGAGTGAGCTGATACCGCTCGCCGCAGCCGAACGACCGAGCGCA
GCGAGTCAGTGAGCGAGGAAGCGGAAGAGCGCCCAATACGCAAACCGCCTCTCCCCGCGCGTTGGCCGAT
TCATTAATGCAGCTGGCACGACAGGTTTCCCGACTGGAAAGCGGGCAGTGAGCGCAACGCAATTAATGTG
AGTTAGCTCACTCATTAGGCACCCCAGGCTTTACACTTTATGCTTCCGGCTCGTATGTTGTGTGGAATTG
TGAGCGGATAACAATTTCACACAGGAAACAGCTATGACCATGATTACGCCAAGCGCGCAATTAACCCTCA
CTAAAGGGAACAAAAGCTGGAGCTGCAAGC
