>Addgene plasmid #144483 | TFORF3007 | depositor partial sequence | sequence record 285564 | Insert
ATCGATTGATCAACAAGTTTGTACAAAAAAGTTGGCATGAATGTGACAAGTTTATTTTCCTTTACAAGTC
CAGCTGTGAAGAGACTTCTTGGGTGGAAACAGGGCGATGAAGAAGAAAAATGGGCAGAGAAAGCTGTTGA
TGCTTTGGTGAAAAAACTGAAGAAAAAGAAAGGTGCCATGGAGGAACTGGAAAAGGCCTTGAGCTGCCCA
GGGCAACCGAGTAACTGTGTCACCATTCCCCGCTCTCTGGATGGCAGGCTGCAAGTCTCCCACCGGAAGG
GACTGCCTCATGTCATTTACTGCCGTGTGTGGCGCTGGCCCGATCTTCAGAGCCACCATGAACTAAAACC
ACTGGAATGCTGTGAGTTTCCTTTTGGTTCCAAGCAGAAGGAGGTCTGCATCAATCCCTACCACTATAAG
AGAGTAGAAAGCCCTGTACTTCCTCCTGTGCTGGTTCCAAGACACAGCGAATATAATCCTCAGCACAGCC
TCTTAGCTCAGTTCCGTAACTTAGGACAAAATGAGCCTCACATGCCACTCAACGCCACTTTTCCAGATTC
TTTCCAGCAACCCAACAGCCACCCGTTTCCTCACTCTCCCAATAGCAGTTACCCAAACTCTCCTGGGAGC
AGCAGCAGCACCTACCCTCACTCTCCCACCAGCTCAGACCCAGGAAGCCCTTTCCAGATGCCAGCTGATA
CGCCCCCACCTGCTTACCTGCCTCCTGAAGACCCCATGACCCAGGATGGCTCTCAGCCGATGGACACAAA
CATGATGGCGCCTCCCCTGCCCTCAGAAATCAACAGAGGAGATGTTCAGGCGGTTGCTTATGAGGAACCA
AAACACTGGTGCTCTATTGTCTACTATGAGCTCAACAATCGTGTGGGTGAAGCGTTCCATGCCTCCTCCA
CAAGTGTGTTGGTGGATGGTTTCACTGATCCTTCCAACAATAAGAACCGTTTCTGCCTTGGGCTGCTCTC
CAATGTTAACCGGAATTCCACTATTGAAAACACCAGGCGGCATATTGGAAAAGGAGTTCATCTTTATTAT
GTTGGAGGGGAGGTGTATGCCGAATGCCTTAGTGACAGTAGCATCTTTGTGCAAAGTCGGAACTGCAACT
ACCATCATGGATTTCATCCTACTACTGTTTGCAAGATCCCTAGTGGGTGTAGTCTGAAAATTTTTAACAA
CCAAGAATTTGCTCAGTTATTGGCACAGTCTGTGAACCATGGATTTGAGACAGTCTATGAGCTTACAAAA
ATGTGTACTATACGTATGAGCTTTGTGAAGGGCTGGGGAGCAGAATACCACCGCCAGGATGTTACTAGCA
CCCCCTGCTGGATTGAGATACATCTGCACGGCCCCCTCCAGTGGCTGGATAAAGTTCTTACTCAAATGGG
TTCACCTCATAATCCTATTTCATCTGTATCTTACCCAACTTTCTTGTACAAAGTGGTTGATATCGGTAAG
CCTATCCCTAACCCTCTCCTCGGTCTCGATTCTACGTAGTAATGAACTAGTCCGTAACTTGAAAGTATTT
CGATTTCTTGGCTTTATATATCTTGTGGAAAGGACGAAGTTCCTACGCTAATACATGCCTT
