>Addgene plasmid #144483 | TFORF3007 | depositor partial sequence | sequence record 285565 | Barcode
AGTTCCTACGCTAATACATGCCTT
